Addgene plasmid #118636: Lenti_SaCRISPR_GFP
Purpose: (Empty Backbone) To clone sgRNA for SaCas9 (SauCas9)
Depositing lab: Christopher Vakoc. Depositing organization: Cold Spring Harbor Laboratory. Publication: A Transcription Factor Addiction in Leukemia Imposed by the MLL Promoter Sequence. Lu B, Klingbeil O, Tarumoto Y, Somerville TDD, Huang YH, Wei Y, Wai DC, Low JKK, Milazzo JP, Wu XS, Cao Z, Yan X, Demerdash OE, Huang G, Mackay JP, Kinney JB, Shi J, Vakoc CR. Cancer Cell. 2018 Dec 10;34(6):970-981.e8. doi: 10.1016/j.ccell.2018.10.015. Epub 2018 Nov 29. PubMed 30503706.
Backbone
  Vector backbone: Lenti_SaCRISPR_GFP
  Backbone size (bp): 12236
  Vector type: Lentiviral
  Promoter: U6
  Selectable markers: GFP
Growth in bacteria
  Bacterial resistance: Ampicillin, 100 μg/mL
  Growth temperature: 37°C
  Growth strain: NEB Stable
  Copy number: High Copy
Gene/Insert
  Cloning method: Restriction Enzyme
  Sequencing primers: 5′ U6 primer
Terms and licenses: Academic/Nonprofit Terms; Industry Terms: Not Available to Industry
Depositor comments: Digested with BsmBI
How to cite: Lenti_SaCRISPR_GFP was a gift from Christopher Vakoc (Addgene plasmid # 118636 ; http://n2t.net/addgene:118636 ; RRID:Addgene_118636)
