[The description below was written by a language model from this plasmid's Addgene catalogue record and pLannotate feature annotations shown in this document.]
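Description:
Lenti_SaCRISPR_GFP is an empty, all-in-one lentiviral CRISPR backbone of about 12.2 kb designed to receive a single guide RNA for Staphylococcus aureus Cas9 (SaCas9). It is propagated in E. coli through a high-copy ColE1/pUC-type origin with ampicillin resistance (bla); an f1 origin and residual lac and T7/T3 cloning-vector elements are also present. The viral portion has a third-generation, self-inactivating layout: an RSV promoter fused to a truncated HIV-1 5' LTR drives genomic RNA production in packaging cells, followed by the Ψ packaging signal with a gag fragment, the Rev response element, a cPPT/CTS, WPRE and a ΔU3 3' LTR. An SV40 polyadenylation signal and SV40 origin lie downstream of the 3' LTR.

Two expression units sit between the LTRs. A human U6 RNA polymerase III promoter and the Sa gRNA scaffold are both annotated on the reverse strand, so the guide cassette is oriented opposite to the viral genome. Roughly 1.9 kb separates them, including a region matching S. aureus deoC1. This appears to be a stuffer that is released by BsmBI digestion, the enzyme named in the depositor comments, so that a spacer can be cloned in its place, although the record does not explicitly call it a filler. In the forward orientation, an EF-1α core promoter drives the SaCas9 coding sequence followed by EGFP. The short gap between the two reading frames suggests a linker or self-cleaving peptide, but none is annotated. GFP is the only mammalian marker, so transduced cells are tracked or sorted by fluorescence rather than selected with a drug. The vector suits delivery of SaCas9 and a guide from one virus for gene editing in mammalian cells.
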