Features (pLannotate 1.2.2; 28 found; start..end, strand, type, name):
      1..212     +  promoter       EF-1α core promoter: core promoter for human elongation factor EF-1α
    316..3471    +  CDS            cas9: CAS9_STAAU - Experimental evidence at protein level: Swiss-Prot protein existence level 1. CRISPR (clustered regularly interspaced short palindromic repeat) is an adaptive immune system that provides protection against mobile genetic elements (viruses, transposable elements and conjugative plasmids). CRISPR clusters contain spacers, sequences complementary to antecedent mobile elements, and target invading nucleic acids. CRISPR clusters are transcribed and processed into CRISPR RNA (crRNA). In type II CRISPR systems correct processing of pre-crRNA requires a trans- encoded small RNA (tracrRNA)
   3592..4308    +  CDS            EGFP: EGFP is a basic (constitutively fluorescent) green fluorescent protein published in 1996, derived from Aequorea victoria. It is reported to be a rapidly-maturing weak dimer with moderate acid sensitivity.
   4327..4915    +  misc_feature   WPRE: woodchuck hepatitis virus posttranscriptional regulatory element
   4966..4985    +  misc_feature   cPPT/CTS (fragment): central polypurine tract and central termination sequence of HIV-1
   4987..5220    +  LTR            3' LTR (ΔU3): self-inactivating 3' long terminal repeat (LTR) from HIV-1
   5298..5419    +  polyA_signal   SV40 poly(A) signal: SV40 polyadenylation signal
   5459..5594    +  rep_origin     SV40 ori: SV40 origin of replication
   5615..5633    -  promoter       T7 promoter: promoter for bacteriophage T7 RNA polymerase
   5641..5796    +  CDS            lacZα (fragment): LacZα fragment of β-galactosidase; lacZ fragment
   5801..6229    +  rep_origin     f1 ori (sequence partly withheld): f1 bacteriophage origin of replication; arrow indicates direction of (+) strand synthesis
   6282..6386    +  promoter       AmpR promoter: bla
   6387..7247    +  CDS            AmpR: β-lactamase; bla; confers resistance to ampicillin, carbenicillin, and related antibiotics
   7418..8006    +  rep_origin     ori: high-copy-number ColE1/pMB1/pBR322/pUC origin of replication
   8189..8281    +  CDS            lacI (fragment): lac repressor; lacI; The lac repressor binds to the lac operator to inhibit transcription in E. coli. This inhibition can be relieved by adding lactose or isopropyl-β-D-thiogalactopyranoside (IPTG).
   8294..8315    +  protein_bind   CAP binding site: CAP binding activates transcription in the presence of cAMP. E. coli catabolite activator protein
   8330..8360    +  promoter       lac promoter: promoter for the E. coli lac operon
   8364..8386    +  protein_bind   lac operator (fragment): The lac repressor binds to the lac operator to inhibit transcription in E. coli. This inhibition can be relieved by adding lactose or isopropyl-β-D-thiogalactopyranoside (IPTG). lac repressor encoded by lacI
   8429..8447    +  promoter       T3 promoter: promoter for bacteriophage T3 RNA polymerase
   8475..8701    +  promoter       RSV promoter: Rous sarcoma virus enhancer/promoter
   8702..8882    +  LTR            5' LTR (truncated): truncated 5' long terminal repeat (LTR) from HIV-1
   8929..9054    +  misc_feature   HIV-1 Ψ: packaging signal of human immunodeficiency virus type 1
   9038..9401    +  CDS            HIV-1 gag (fragment): gag protein from human immunodeficiency virus 1; gag
   9547..9780    +  misc_feature   RRE: The Rev response element (RRE) of HIV-1 allows for Rev-dependent mRNA export from the nucleus to the cytoplasm.
   9842..9917    -  misc_RNA       Sa gRNA scaffold: guide RNA scaffold for the Staphylococcus aureus CRISPR/Cas9 system
  10962..11621   +  CDS            deoC1: DEOC1_STAAN - Also known as dra. Experimental evidence at protein level: Swiss-Prot protein existence level 1. Catalyzes a reversible aldol reaction between acetaldehyde and D-glyceraldehyde 3-phosphate to generate 2-deoxy-D-ribose 5- phosphate. From Staphylococcus aureus (strain N315).
  11807..12047   -  promoter       U6 promoter: RNA polymerase III promoter for human U6 snRNA
  12054..12171   +  misc_feature   cPPT/CTS: central polypurine tract and central termination sequence of HIV-1
>Addgene plasmid #118636 | Lenti_SaCRISPR_GFP | addgene full sequence | sequence record 230448 | Addgene NGS Result
GGGCAGAGCGCACATCGCCCACAGTCCCCGAGAAGTTGGGGGGAGGGGTCGGCAATTGAACCGGTGCCTA
GAGAAGGTGGCGCGGGGTAAACTGGGAAAGTGATGTCGTGTACTGGCTCCGCCTTTTTCCCGAGGGTGGG
GGAGAACCGTATATAAGTGCAGTAGTCGCCGTGAACGTTCTTTTTCGCAACGGGTTTGCCGCCAGAACAC
AGGTGTCGTGACGCGGGATCCGCCACCATGGATTACAAAGACGATGACGATAAGATGGCCCCAAAGAAGA
AGCGGAAGGTCGGTATCCACGGAGTCCCAGCAGCCAAGCGGAACTACATCCTGGGCCTGGACATCGGCAT
CACCAGCGTGGGCTACGGCATCATCGACTACGAGACACGGGACGTGATCGATGCCGGCGTGCGGCTGTTC
AAAGAGGCCAACGTGGAAAACAACGAGGGCAGGCGGAGCAAGAGAGGCGCCAGAAGGCTGAAGCGGCGGA
GGCGGCATAGAATCCAGAGAGTGAAGAAGCTGCTGTTCGACTACAACCTGCTGACCGACCACAGCGAGCT
GAGCGGCATCAACCCCTACGAGGCCAGAGTGAAGGGCCTGAGCCAGAAGCTGAGCGAGGAAGAGTTCTCT
GCCGCCCTGCTGCACCTGGCCAAGAGAAGAGGCGTGCACAACGTGAACGAGGTGGAAGAGGACACCGGCA
ACGAGCTGTCCACCAAAGAGCAGATCAGCCGGAACAGCAAGGCCCTGGAAGAGAAATACGTGGCCGAACT
GCAGCTGGAACGGCTGAAGAAAGACGGCGAAGTGCGGGGCAGCATCAACAGATTCAAGACCAGCGACTAC
GTGAAAGAAGCCAAACAGCTGCTGAAGGTGCAGAAGGCCTACCACCAGCTGGACCAGAGCTTCATCGACA
CCTACATCGACCTGCTGGAAACCCGGCGGACCTACTATGAGGGACCTGGCGAGGGCAGCCCCTTCGGCTG
GAAGGACATCAAAGAATGGTACGAGATGCTGATGGGCCACTGCACCTACTTCCCCGAGGAACTGCGGAGC
GTGAAGTACGCCTACAACGCCGACCTGTACAACGCCCTGAACGACCTGAACAATCTCGTGATCACCAGGG
ACGAGAACGAGAAGCTGGAATATTACGAGAAGTTCCAGATCATCGAGAACGTGTTCAAGCAGAAGAAGAA
GCCCACCCTGAAGCAGATCGCCAAAGAAATCCTCGTGAACGAAGAGGATATTAAGGGCTACAGAGTGACC
AGCACCGGCAAGCCCGAGTTCACCAACCTGAAGGTGTACCACGACATCAAGGACATTACCGCCCGGAAAG
AGATTATTGAGAACGCCGAGCTGCTGGATCAGATTGCCAAGATCCTGACCATCTACCAGAGCAGCGAGGA
CATCCAGGAAGAACTGACCAATCTGAACTCCGAGCTGACCCAGGAAGAGATCGAGCAGATCTCTAATCTG
AAGGGCTATACCGGCACCCACAACCTGAGCCTGAAGGCCATCAACCTGATCCTGGACGAGCTGTGGCACA
CCAACGACAACCAGATCGCTATCTTCAACCGGCTGAAGCTGGTGCCCAAGAAGGTGGACCTGTCCCAGCA
GAAAGAGATCCCCACCACCCTGGTGGACGACTTCATCCTGAGCCCCGTCGTGAAGAGAAGCTTCATCCAG
AGCATCAAAGTGATCAACGCCATCATCAAGAAGTACGGCCTGCCCAACGACATCATTATCGAGCTGGCCC
GCGAGAAGAACTCCAAGGACGCCCAGAAAATGATCAACGAGATGCAGAAGCGGAACCGGCAGACCAACGA
GCGGATCGAGGAAATCATCCGGACCACCGGCAAAGAGAACGCCAAGTACCTGATCGAGAAGATCAAGCTG
CACGACATGCAGGAAGGCAAGTGCCTGTACAGCCTGGAAGCCATCCCTCTGGAAGATCTGCTGAACAACC
CCTTCAACTATGAGGTGGACCACATCATCCCCAGAAGCGTGTCCTTCGACAACAGCTTCAACAACAAGGT
GCTCGTGAAGCAGGAAGAAAACAGCAAGAAGGGCAACCGGACCCCATTCCAGTACCTGAGCAGCAGCGAC
AGCAAGATCAGCTACGAAACCTTCAAGAAGCACATCCTGAATCTGGCCAAGGGCAAGGGCAGAATCAGCA
AGACCAAGAAAGAGTATCTGCTGGAAGAACGGGACATCAACAGGTTCTCCGTGCAGAAAGACTTCATCAA
CCGGAACCTGGTGGATACCAGATACGCCACCAGAGGCCTGATGAACCTGCTGCGGAGCTACTTCAGAGTG
AACAACCTGGACGTGAAAGTGAAGTCCATCAATGGCGGCTTCACCAGCTTTCTGCGGCGGAAGTGGAAGT
TTAAGAAAGAGCGGAACAAGGGGTACAAGCACCACGCCGAGGACGCCCTGATCATTGCCAACGCCGATTT
CATCTTCAAAGAGTGGAAGAAACTGGACAAGGCCAAAAAAGTGATGGAAAACCAGATGTTCGAGGAAAAG
CAGGCCGAGAGCATGCCCGAGATCGAAACCGAGCAGGAGTACAAAGAGATCTTCATCACCCCCCACCAGA
TCAAGCACATTAAGGACTTCAAGGACTACAAGTACAGCCACCGGGTGGACAAGAAGCCTAATAGAGAGCT
GATTAACGACACCCTGTACTCCACCCGGAAGGACGACAAGGGCAACACCCTGATCGTGAACAATCTGAAC
GGCCTGTACGACAAGGACAATGACAAGCTGAAAAAGCTGATCAACAAGAGCCCCGAAAAGCTGCTGATGT
ACCACCACGACCCCCAGACCTACCAGAAACTGAAGCTGATTATGGAACAGTACGGCGACGAGAAGAATCC
CCTGTACAAGTACTACGAGGAAACCGGGAACTACCTGACCAAGTACTCCAAAAAGGACAACGGCCCCGTG
ATCAAGAAGATTAAGTATTACGGCAACAAACTGAACGCCCATCTGGACATCACCGACGACTACCCCAACA
GCAGAAACAAGGTCGTGAAGCTGTCCCTGAAGCCCTACAGATTCGACGTGTACCTGGACAATGGCGTGTA
CAAGTTCGTGACCGTGAAGAATCTGGATGTGATCAAAAAAGAAAACTACTACGAAGTGAATAGCAAGTGC
TATGAGGAAGCTAAGAAGCTGAAGAAGATCAGCAACCAGGCCGAGTTTATCGCCTCCTTCTACAACAACG
ATCTGATCAAGATCAACGGCGAGCTGTATAGAGTGATCGGCGTGAACAACGACCTGCTGAACCGGATCGA
AGTGAACATGATCGACATCACCTACCGCGAGTACCTGGAAAACATGAACGACAAGAGGCCCCCCAGGATC
ATTAAGACAATCGCCTCCAAGACCCAGAGCATTAAGAAGTACAGCACAGACATTCTGGGCAACCTGTATG
AAGTGAAATCTAAGAAGCACCCTCAGATCATCAAAAAGGGCAAGCGTCCTGCTGCTACTAAGAAAGCTGG
TCAAGCTAAGAAAAAGAAAGCTAGCGGCAGCGGCGCCACCAACTTCAGCCTGCTGAAGCAGGCCGGCGAC
GTGGAGGAGAACCCCGGCCCCATGGTGAGCAAGGGCGAGGAGCTGTTCACCGGGGTGGTGCCCATCCTGG
TCGAGCTGGACGGCGACGTAAACGGCCACAAGTTCAGCGTGTCCGGCGAGGGCGAGGGCGATGCCACCTA
CGGCAAGCTGACCCTGAAGTTCATCTGCACCACCGGCAAGCTGCCCGTGCCCTGGCCCACCCTCGTGACC
ACCCTGACCTACGGCGTGCAGTGCTTCAGCCGCTACCCCGACCACATGAAGCAGCACGACTTCTTCAAGT
CCGCCATGCCCGAAGGCTACGTCCAGGAGCGCACCATCTTCTTCAAGGACGACGGCAACTACAAGACCCG
CGCCGAGGTGAAGTTCGAGGGCGACACCCTGGTGAACCGCATCGAGCTGAAGGGCATCGACTTCAAGGAG
GACGGCAACATCCTGGGGCACAAGCTGGAGTACAACTACAACAGCCACAACGTCTATATCATGGCCGACA
AGCAGAAGAACGGCATCAAGGTGAACTTCAAGATCCGCCACAACATCGAGGACGGCAGCGTGCAGCTCGC
CGACCACTACCAGCAGAACACCCCCATCGGCGACGGCCCCGTGCTGCTGCCCGACAACCACTACCTGAGC
ACCCAGTCCGCCCTGAGCAAAGACCCCAACGAGAAGCGCGATCACATGGTCCTGCTGGAGTTCGTGACCG
CCGCCGGGATCACTCTCGGCATGGACGAGCTGTACAAGTAGACGCGTTAAGTCGACAATCAACCTCTGGA
TTACAAAATTTGTGAAAGATTGACTGGTATTCTTAACTATGTTGCTCCTTTTACGCTATGTGGATACGCT
GCTTTAATGCCTTTGTATCATGCTATTGCTTCCCGTATGGCTTTCATTTTCTCCTCCTTGTATAAATCCT
GGTTGCTGTCTCTTTATGAGGAGTTGTGGCCCGTTGTCAGGCAACGTGGCGTGGTGTGCACTGTGTTTGC
TGACGCAACCCCCACTGGTTGGGGCATTGCCACCACCTGTCAGCTCCTTTCCGGGACTTTCGCTTTCCCC
CTCCCTATTGCCACGGCGGAACTCATCGCCGCCTGCCTTGCCCGCTGCTGGACAGGGGCTCGGCTGTTGG
GCACTGACAATTCCGTGGTGTTGTCGGGGAAATCATCGTCCTTTCCTTGGCTGCTCGCCTGTGTTGCCAC
CTGGATTCTGCGCGGGACGTCCTTCTGCTACGTCCCTTCGGCCCTCAATCCAGCGGACCTTCCTTCCCGC
GGCCTGCTGCCGGCTCTGCGGCCTCTTCCGCGTCTTCGCCTTCGCCCTCAGACGAGTCGGATCTCCCTTT
GGGCCGCCTCCCCGCGTCGACTTTAAGACCAATGACTTACAAGGCAGCTGTAGATCTTAGCCACTTTTTA
AAAGAAAAGGGGGGACTGGAAGGGCTAATTCACTCCCAACGAAGACAAGATCTGCTTTTTGCTTGTACTG
GGTCTCTCTGGTTAGACCAGATCTGAGCCTGGGAGCTCTCTGGCTAACTAGGGAACCCACTGCTTAAGCC
TCAATAAAGCTTGCCTTGAGTGCTTCAAGTAGTGTGTGCCCGTCTGTTGTGTGACTCTGGTAACTAGAGA
TCCCTCAGACCCTTTTAGTCAGTGTGGAAAATCTCTAGCAGTACGTATAGTAGTTCATGTCATCTTATTA
TTCAGTATTTATAACTTGCAAAGAAATGAATATCAGAGAGTGAGAGGAACTTGTTTATTGCAGCTTATAA
TGGTTACAAATAAAGCAATAGCATCACAAATTTCACAAATAAAGCATTTTTTTCACTGCATTCTAGTTGT
GGTTTGTCCAAACTCATCAATGTATCTTATCATGTCTGGCTCTAGCTATCCCGCCCCTAACTCCGCCCAT
CCCGCCCCTAACTCCGCCCAGTTCCGCCCATTCTCCGCCCCATGGCTGACTAATTTTTTTTATTTATGCA
GAGGCCGAGGCCGCCTCGGCCTCTGAGCTATTCCAGAAGTAGTGAGGAGGCTTTTTTGGAGGCCTAGGGA
CGTACCCAATTCGCCCTATAGTGAGTCGTATTACGCGCGCTCACTGGCCGTCGTTTTACAACGTCGTGAC
TGGGAAAACCCTGGCGTTACCCAACTTAATCGCCTTGCAGCACATCCCCCTTTCGCCAGCTGGCGTAATA
GCGAAGAGGCCCGCACCGATCGCCCTTCCCAACAGTTGCGCAGCCTGAATGGCGAATGGG
[124 nt withheld, positions 5801-5924]
C
[91 nt withheld, positions 5926-6016]
A
[49 nt withheld, positions 6018-6066]
CCTTTGACGTTGGAGTCCACGTTCTTT
[37 nt withheld, positions 6094-6130]
ACCCTATCTCGGTCTATTCTTTTGATTTATAAGGGATTTTGCCGATTTCGGCCTATTGGTTAAAAAATGA
GCTGATTTAACAAAAATTTAACGCGAATTTTAACAAAATATTAACGCTTACAATTTAGGTGGCACTTTTC
GGGGAAATGTGCGCGGAACCCCTATTTGTTTATTTTTCTAAATACATTCAAATATGTATCCGCTCATGAG
ACAATAACCCTGATAAATGCTTCAATAATATTGAAAAAGGAAGAGTATGAGTATTCAACATTTCCGTGTC
GCCCTTATTCCCTTTTTTGCGGCATTTTGCCTTCCTGTTTTTGCTCACCCAGAAACGCTGGTGAAAGTAA
AAGATGCTGAAGATCAGTTGGGTGCACGAGTGGGTTACATCGAACTGGATCTCAACAGCGGTAAGATCCT
TGAGAGTTTTCGCCCCGAAGAACGTTTTCCAATGATGAGCACTTTTAAAGTTCTGCTATGTGGCGCGGTA
TTATCCCGTATTGACGCCGGGCAAGAGCAACTCGGTCGCCGCATACACTATTCTCAGAATGACTTGGTTG
AGTACTCACCAGTCACAGAAAAGCATCTTACGGATGGCATGACAGTAAGAGAATTATGCAGTGCTGCCAT
AACCATGAGTGATAACACTGCGGCCAACTTACTTCTGACAACGATCGGAGGACCGAAGGAGCTAACCGCT
TTTTTGCACAACATGGGGGATCATGTAACTCGCCTTGATCGTTGGGAACCGGAGCTGAATGAAGCCATAC
CAAACGACGAGCGTGACACCACGATGCCTGTAGCAATGGCAACAACGTTGCGCAAACTATTAACTGGCGA
ACTACTTACTCTAGCTTCCCGGCAACAATTAATAGACTGGATGGAGGCGGATAAAGTTGCAGGACCACTT
CTGCGCTCGGCCCTTCCGGCTGGCTGGTTTATTGCTGATAAATCTGGAGCCGGTGAGCGTGGGTCTCGCG
GTATCATTGCAGCACTGGGGCCAGATGGTAAGCCCTCCCGTATCGTAGTTATCTACACGACGGGGAGTCA
GGCAACTATGGATGAACGAAATAGACAGATCGCTGAGATAGGTGCCTCACTGATTAAGCATTGGTAACTG
TCAGACCAAGTTTACTCATATATACTTTAGATTGATTTAAAACTTCATTTTTAATTTAAAAGGATCTAGG
TGAAGATCCTTTTTGATAATCTCATGACCAAAATCCCTTAACGTGAGTTTTCGTTCCACTGAGCGTCAGA
CCCCGTAGAAAAGATCAAAGGATCTTCTTGAGATCCTTTTTTTCTGCGCGTAATCTGCTGCTTGCAAACA
AAAAAACCACCGCTACCAGCGGTGGTTTGTTTGCCGGATCAAGAGCTACCAACTCTTTTTCCGAAGGTAA
CTGGCTTCAGCAGAGCGCAGATACCAAATACTGTTCTTCTAGTGTAGCCGTAGTTAGGCCACCACTTCAA
GAACTCTGTAGCACCGCCTACATACCTCGCTCTGCTAATCCTGTTACCAGTGGCTGCTGCCAGTGGCGAT
AAGTCGTGTCTTACCGGGTTGGACTCAAGACGATAGTTACCGGATAAGGCGCAGCGGTCGGGCTGAACGG
GGGGTTCGTGCACACAGCCCAGCTTGGAGCGAACGACCTACACCGAACTGAGATACCTACAGCGTGAGCT
ATGAGAAAGCGCCACGCTTCCCGAAGGGAGAAAGGCGGACAGGTATCCGGTAAGCGGCAGGGTCGGAACA
GGAGAGCGCACGAGGGAGCTTCCAGGGGGAAACGCCTGGTATCTTTATAGTCCTGTCGGGTTTCGCCACC
TCTGACTTGAGCGTCGATTTTTGTGATGCTCGTCAGGGGGGCGGAGCCTATGGAAAAACGCCAGCAACGC
GGCCTTTTTACGGTTCCTGGCCTTTTGCTGGCCTTTTGCTCACATGTTCTTTCCTGCGTTATCCCCTGAT
TCTGTGGATAACCGTATTACCGCCTTTGAGTGAGCTGATACCGCTCGCCGCAGCCGAACGACCGAGCGCA
GCGAGTCAGTGAGCGAGGAAGCGGAAGAGCGCCCAATACGCAAACCGCCTCTCCCCGCGCGTTGGCCGAT
TCATTAATGCAGCTGGCACGACAGGTTTCCCGACTGGAAAGCGGGCAGTGAGCGCAACGCAATTAATGTG
AGTTAGCTCACTCATTAGGCACCCCAGGCTTTACACTTTATGCTTCCGGCTCGTATGTTGTGTGGAATTG
TGAGCGGATAACAATTTCACACAGGAAACAGCTATGACCATGATTACGCCAAGCGCGCAATTAACCCTCA
CTAAAGGGAACAAAAGCTGGAGCTGCAAGCTTAATGTAGTCTTATGCAATACTCTTGTAGTCTTGCAACA
TGGTAACGATGAGTTAGCAACATGCCTTACAAGGAGAGAAAAAGCACCGTGCATGCCGATTGGTGGAAGT
AAGGTGGTACGATCGTGCCTTATTAGGAAGGCAACAGACGGGTCTGACATGGATTGGACGAACCACTGAA
TTGCCGCATTGCAGAGATATTGTATTTAAGTGCCTAGCTCGATACATAAACGGGTCTCTCTGGTTAGACC
AGATCTGAGCCTGGGAGCTCTCTGGCTAACTAGGGAACCCACTGCTTAAGCCTCAATAAAGCTTGCCTTG
AGTGCTTCAAGTAGTGTGTGCCCGTCTGTTGTGTGACTCTGGTAACTAGAGATCCCTCAGACCCTTTTAG
TCAGTGTGGAAAATCTCTAGCAGTGGCGCCCGAACAGGGACTTGAAAGCGAAAGGGAAACCAGAGGAGCT
CTCTCGACGCAGGACTCGGCTTGCTGAAGCGCGCACGGCAAGAGGCGAGGGGCGGCGACTGGTGAGTACG
CCAAAAATTTTGACTAGCGGAGGCTAGAAGGAGAGAGATGGGTGCGAGAGCGTCAGTATTAAGCGGGGGA
GAATTAGATCGCGATGGGAAAAAATTCGGTTAAGGCCAGGGGGAAAGAAAAAATATAAATTAAAACATAT
AGTATGGGCAAGCAGGGAGCTAGAACGATTCGCAGTTAATCCTGGCCTGTTAGAAACATCAGAAGGCTGT
AGACAAATACTGGGACAGCTACAACCATCCCTTCAGACAGGATCAGAAGAACTTAGATCATTATATAATA
CAGTAGCAACCCTCTATTGTGTGCATCAAAGGATAGAGATAAAAGACACCAAGGAAGCTTTAGACAAGAT
AGAGGAAGAGCAAAACAAAAGTAAGACCACCGCACAGCAAGCGGCCGCTGATCTTCAGACCTGGAGGAGG
AGATATGAGGGACAATTGGAGAAGTGAATTATATAAATATAAAGTAGTAAAAATTGAACCATTAGGAGTA
GCACCCACCAAGGCAAAGAGAAGAGTGGTGCAGAGAGAAAAAAGAGCAGTGGGAATAGGAGCTTTGTTCC
TTGGGTTCTTGGGAGCAGCAGGAAGCACTATGGGCGCAGCGTCAATGACGCTGACGGTACAGGCCAGACA
ATTATTGTCTGGTATAGTGCAGCAGCAGAACAATTTGCTGAGGGCTATTGAGGCGCAACAGCATCTGTTG
CAACTCACAGTCTGGGGCATCAAGCAGCTCCAGGCAAGAATCCTGGCTGTGGAAAGATACCTAAAGGATC
AACAGCTCCTGGGGATTTGGGGTTGCTCTGGAAAACTCGCCATTTGTCTCAAGATCTAGAATTCAAAAAA
ATCTCGCCAACAAGTTGACGAGATAAACACGGCATTTTGCCTTGTTTAAGTAGATTCTGTTTCCAGAGTA
CTTAAACAGAGACGTACAAAAAAGAGCAAGAAGCTAAAAAAGATTTAAAAATTATTTTTAGCGCAGTTAA
TGGAACAGGAACTAAATTTACCCCAAAAATATTACGTGAATCAGGATATAACGTTATTGAGGTTGAAGAG
CATGCATTTGAAGATGAAACATTTAAAAATGTTGTAAATCCAAATCCAGAATTTGATCCTGCATGAAAAA
TACCGCTTGAATATGGTATTAAACATGATGCAGATATTATTATTATGAATGACCCAGATGCTGACAGATT
TGGAATGGCAATAAAACATGATGGTCATTTTGTAAGATTAGATGGAAATCAAACAGGACCAATTTTAATT
GATTGAAAATTATCAAATCTAAAACGCTTAAATAGCATTCCAAAAAATCCGGCTCTATATTCAAGTTTTG
TAACAAGTGATTTGGGTGATAGAATCGCTCATGAAAAATATGGAGTTAATATTGTAAAAACTTTAACTGG
ATTTAAATGAATGGGTAGAGAAATTGCTAAAGAAGAAGATAACGGATTAAATTTTGTTTTTGCTTATGAA
GAAAGTTATGGATATGTAATTGATGACTCAGCTAGAGATAAAGATGGAATACAAGCTTCTATATTAATAG
CAGAGGCTGCTTGATTTTATAAAAAACAAAATAAAACATTAGTAGACTATTTAGAAGATTTATTTAAAGA
AATGGGTGCATATTACACTTTCACTTTAAACTTGAATTTTAAACCAGAAGAAAAGAAATTAAAAATTGAA
CCATTAATGAAATCATTGAGAGCAACACCCTTAACTCAAATTGCTGGACTTAAAGTTGTTAATGTTGAAG
ACTACATCGATGGAATGTATAATATGCCAGGACAAGACTTACTAAAATTTTATTTAGAAGATAAGTCATG
ATTTGCTGTTCGCCCAAGTGGAACTGAACCTAAACTAAAAATTTATTTTATAGGTGTTGGTGAATCTGTT
CAAAACGCTAAAGTTAAAGTAGACGAAATTATTAAAGAATTAAAATTAAAAATGAATATATAGGAGAAAA
AATGAAACTAAACAAATATATAGATCACACATTATTAAAACAAGATGCTACGAAAGCTGAAATTAAACAA
TTATGTGATGAAGCAATTGAATTTGATTTTGCAACAGTTTGTGTTAATTCATATTGAACAAGCTATTGTA
AAGAATTATTAAAAGGCACAAATGTAGGAATAACAAATGTTGTAGGTTTTCCTCTAGGTGCATGCACAAC
AGCTACAAAAGCATTCGAAGTTTCTGAAGCAATTAAAGATGGTGCAACAGAAATTGATATGGTATTAAAT
ATTGGTGCATTAAAAGACAAAAATTATGAATTAGTTTTAGAAGACATGAAAGCTGTAAAAAAAGCAGCTG
GATCACATGTTGTTAAATGTATTATGGAAAATTGTTTATTAACAAAAGAAGAAATCATGAAAGCTTGTGA
AATAGCTGTTGAAGCTGGATTAGAATTTGTTAAAACATCAACAGGATTTTCAAAATCAGGTGCAACATTT
GAAGATGTTAAACTAATGAAGTCAGTTGTTAAAGACAATGCTTTAGTTAAAGCAGCTGGTGGAGTTAGAA
CATTTGAAGATGCTCAAAAAATGATTGAAGCAGGAGCTGACCGCTTAGGAACAAGTGGTGGAGTAGCTAT
TATTAAAGGTGAAGAAAACAACGCGAGTTACTAAAACTAGCGTTTTTTTATTTTGCTCATTTTTATTAAA
AGTTTGCAAAAAGGAACATAAAAATTCTAATTATTGATACTAAAGTTATTAAAAAGAAGATTTTGGTTGA
TTTTATAAAGGTCATAGAATATAATATTTTAGCATGTGTATTTTGTGTGCTCATTTACAACCGTCTCCGG
TGTTTCGTCCTTTCCACAAGATATATAAAGCCAAGAAATCGAAATACTTTCAAGTTACGGTAAGCATATG
ATAGTCCATTTTAAAACATAATTTTAAAACTGCAAACTACCCAAGAAATTATTACTTTCTACGTCACGTA
TTTTGTACTAATATCTTTGTGTTTACAGTCAAATTAATTCTAATTATCTCTCTAACAGCCTTGTATCGTA
TATGCAAATATGAAGGAATCATGGGAAATAGGCCCTCCCACAATTTTAAAAGAAAAGGGGGGATTGGGGG
GTACAGTGCAGGGGAAAGAATAGTAGACATAATAGCAACAGACATACAAACTAAAGAATTACAAAAACAA
ATTACAAAAATTCAAAATTTTCGGGTTTATTACAGGGACAGCAGAGATCCACTTTGGCGCCGGCTCGAGT
GGCTCCGGTGCCCGTCAGT
